>Addgene plasmid #232387 | pGL3_MSR1_bothneg0topos3pos1 | addgene full sequence | sequence record 462867 | Addgene NGS Result
CTCGAGATCTGCGATCTGCATCTCAATTAGTCAGCAACCATAGTCCCGCCCCTAACTCCGCCCATCCCGC
CCCTAACTCCGCCCAGTTCCGCCCATTCTCCGCCCCATCGCTGACTAATTTTTTTTATTTATGCAGAGGC
CGAGGCCGCCTCGGCCTCTGAGCTATTCCAGAAGTAGTGAGGAGGCTTTTTTGGAGGCCTAGGCTTTTGC
AAAAAGCTTGGCATTCCGGTACTGTTGGTAAAGCCACCATGGAAGACGCCAAAAACATAAAGAAAGGCCC
GGCGCCATTCTATCCGCTGGAAGATGGAACCGCTGGAGAGCAACTGCATAAGGCTATGAAGAGATACGCC
CTGGTTCCTGGAACAATTGCTTTTACAGATGCACATATCGAGGTGGACATCACTTACGCTGAGTACTTCG
AAATGTCCGTTCGGTTGGCAGAAGCTATGAAACGATATGGGCTGAATACAAATCACAGAATCGTCGTATG
CAGTGAAAACTCTCTTCAATTCTTTATGCCGGTGTTGGGCGCGTTATTTATCGGAGTTGCAGTTGCGCCC
GCGAACGACATTTATAATGAACGTGAATTGCTCAACAGTATGGGCATTTCGCAGCCTACCGTGGTGTTCG
TTTCCAAAAAGGGGTTGCAAAAAATTTTGAACGTGCAAAAAAAGCTCCCAATCATCCAAAAAATTATTAT
CATGGATTCTAAAACGGATTACCAGGGATTTCAGTCGATGTACACGTTCGTCACATCTCATCTACCTCCC
GGTTTTAATGAATACGATTTTGTGCCAGAGTCCTTCGATAGGGACAAGACAATTGCACTGATCATGAACT
CCTCTGGATCTACTGGTCTGCCTAAAGGTGTCGCTCTGCCTCATAGAACTGCCTGCGTGAGATTCTCGCA
TGCCAGAGATCCTATTTTTGGCAATCAAATCATTCCGGATACTGCGATTTTAAGTGTTGTTCCATTCCAT
CACGGTTTTGGAATGTTTACTACACTCGGATATTTGATATGTGGATTTCGAGTCGTCTTAATGTATAGAT
TTGAAGAAGAGCTGTTTCTGAGGAGCCTTCAGGATTACAAGATTCAAAGTGCGCTGCTGGTGCCAACCCT
ATTCTCCTTCTTCGCCAAAAGCACTCTGATTGACAAATACGATTTATCTAATTTACACGAAATTGCTTCT
GGTGGCGCTCCCCTCTCTAAGGAAGTCGGGGAAGCGGTTGCCAAGAGGTTCCATCTGCCAGGTATCAGGC
AAGGATATGGGCTCACTGAGACTACATCAGCTATTCTGATTACACCCGAGGGGGATGATAAACCGGGCGC
GGTCGGTAAAGTTGTTCCATTTTTTGAAGCGAAGGTTGTGGATCTGGATACCGGGAAAACGCTGGGCGTT
AATCAAAGAGGCGAACTGTGTGTGAGAGGTCCTATGATTATGTCCGGTTATGTAAACAATCCGGAAGCGA
CCAACGCCTTGATTGACAAGGATGGATGGCTACATTCTGGAGACATAGCTTACTGGGACGAAGACGAACA
CTTCTTCATCGTTGACCGCCTGAAGTCTCTGATTAAGTACAAAGGCTATCAGGTGGCTCCCGCTGAATTG
GAATCCATCTTGCTCCAACACCCCAACATCTTCGACGCAGGTGTCGCAGGTCTTCCCGACGATGACGCCG
GTGAACTTCCCGCCGCCGTTGTTGTTTTGGAGCACGGAAAGACGATGACGGAAAAAGAGATCGTGGATTA
CGTCGCCAGTCAAGTAACAACCGCGAAAAAGTTGCGCGGAGGAGTTGTGTTTGTGGACGAAGTACCGAAA
GGTCTTACCGGAAAACTCGACGCAAGAAAAATCAGAGAGATCCTCATAAAGGCCAAGAAGGGCGGAAAGA
TCGCCGTGTAATTCTAGAGTCGGGGCGGCCGGCCGCTTCGAGCAGACATGATAAGATACATTGATGAGTT
TGGACAAACCACAACTAGAATGCAGTGAAAAAAATGCTTTATTTGTGAAATTTGTGATGCTATTGCTTTA
TTTGTAACCATTATAAGCTGCAATAAACAAGTTAACAACAACAATTGCATTCATTTTATGTTTCAGGTTC
AGGGGGAGGTGTGGGAGGTTTTTTAAAGCAAGTAAAACCTCTACAAATGTGGTAAAATCGATAAGGATCT
GGATCCGTCGACCGATGCCCTTGAGAGCCTTCAACCCAGTCAGCTCCTTCCGGTGGGCGCGGGGCATGAC
TATCGTCGCCGCACTTATGACTGTCTTCTTTATCATGCAACTCGTAGGACAGGTGCCGGCAGCGCTCTTC
CGCTTCCTCGCTCACTGACTCGCTGCGCTCGGTCGTTCGGCTGCGGCGAGCGGTATCAGCTCACTCAAAG
GCGGTAATACGGTTATCCACAGAATCAGGGGATAACGCAGGAAAGAACATGTGAGCAAAAGGCCAGCAAA
AGGCCAGGAACCGTAAAAAGGCCGCGTTGCTGGCGTTTTTCCATAGGCTCCGCCCCCCTGACGAGCATCA
CAAAAATCGACGCTCAAGTCAGAGGTGGCGAAACCCGACAGGACTATAAAGATACCAGGCGTTTCCCCCT
GGAAGCTCCCTCGTGCGCTCTCCTGTTCCGACCCTGCCGCTTACCGGATACCTGTCCGCCTTTCTCCCTT
CGGGAAGCGTGGCGCTTTCTCATAGCTCACGCTGTAGGTATCTCAGTTCGGTGTAGGTCGTTCGCTCCAA
GCTGGGCTGTGTGCACGAACCCCCCGTTCAGCCCGACCGCTGCGCCTTATCCGGTAACTATCGTCTTGAG
TCCAACCCGGTAAGACACGACTTATCGCCACTGGCAGCAGCCACTGGTAACAGGATTAGCAGAGCGAGGT
ATGTAGGCGGTGCTACAGAGTTCTTGAAGTGGTGGCCTAACTACGGCTACACTAGAAGAACAGTATTTGG
TATCTGCGCTCTGCTGAAGCCAGTTACCTTCGGAAAAAGAGTTGGTAGCTCTTGATCCGGCAAACAAACC
ACCGCTGGTAGCGGTGGTTTTTTTGTTTGCAAGCAGCAGATTACGCGCAGAAAAAAAGGATCTCAAGAAG
ATCCTTTGATCTTTTCTACGGGGTCTGACGCTCAGTGGAACGAAAACTCACGTTAAGGGATTTTGGTCAT
GAGATTATCAAAAAGGATCTTCACCTAGATCCTTTTAAATTAAAAATGAAGTTTTAAATCAATCTAAAGT
ATATATGAGTAAACTTGGTCTGACAGTTACCAATGCTTAATCAGTGAGGCACCTATCTCAGCGATCTGTC
TATTTCGTTCATCCATAGTTGCCTGACTCCCCGTCGTGTAGATAACTACGATACGGGAGGGCTTACCATC
TGGCCCCAGTGCTGCAATGATACCGCGAGACCCACGCTCACCGGCTCCAGATTTATCAGCAATAAACCAG
CCAGCCGGAAGGGCCGAGCGCAGAAGTGGTCCTGCAACTTTATCCGCCTCCATCCAGTCTATTAATTGTT
GCCGGGAAGCTAGAGTAAGTAGTTCGCCAGTTAATAGTTTGCGCAACGTTGTTGCCATTGCTACAGGCAT
CGTGGTGTCACGCTCGTCGTTTGGTATGGCTTCATTCAGCTCCGGTTCCCAACGATCAAGGCGAGTTACA
TGATCCCCCATGTTGTGCAAAAAAGCGGTTAGCTCCTTCGGTCCTCCGATCGTTGTCAGAAGTAAGTTGG
CCGCAGTGTTATCACTCATGGTTATGGCAGCACTGCATAATTCTCTTACTGTCATGCCATCCGTAAGATG
CTTTTCTGTGACTGGTGAGTACTCAACCAAGTCATTCTGAGAATAGTGTATGCGGCGACCGAGTTGCTCT
TGCCCGGCGTCAATACGGGATAATACCGCGCCACATAGCAGAACTTTAAAAGTGCTCATCATTGGAAAAC
GTTCTTCGGGGCGAAAACTCTCAAGGATCTTACCGCTGTTGAGATCCAGTTCGATGTAACCCACTCGTGC
ACCCAACTGATCTTCAGCATCTTTTACTTTCACCAGCGTTTCTGGGTGAGCAAAAACAGGAAGGCAAAAT
GCCGCAAAAAAGGGAATAAGGGCGACACGGAAATGTTGAATACTCATACTCTTCCTTTTTCAATATTATT
GAAGCATTTATCAGGGTTATTGTCTCATGAGCGGATACATATTTGAATGTATTTAGAAAAATAAACAAAT
AGGGGTTCCGCGCACATTTCCCCGAAAAGTGCCACCTG
[124 nt withheld, positions 4239-4362]
C
[91 nt withheld, positions 4364-4454]
A
[49 nt withheld, positions 4456-4504]
CCTTTGACGTTGGAGTCCACGTTCTTT
[37 nt withheld, positions 4532-4568]
ACCCTATCTCGGTCTATTCTTTTGATTTATAAGGGATTTTGCCGATTTCGGCCTATTGGTTAAAAAATGA
GCTGATTTAACAAAAATTTAACGCGAATTTTAACAAAATATTAACGCTTACAATTTGCCATTCGCCATTC
AGGCTGCGCAACTGTTGGGAAGGGCGATCGGTGCGGGCCTCTTCGCTATTACGCCAGCCCAAGCTACCAT
GATAAGTAAGTAATATTAAGGTACGGGAGGTACTTGGAGCGGCCGCAATAAAATATCTTTATTTTCATTA
CATCTGTGTGTTGGTTTTTTGTGTGAATCGATAGTACTAACATACGCTCTCCATCAAAACAAAACGAAAC
AAAACAAACTAGCAAAATAGGCTGTCCCCAGTGCAAGTGCAGGTGCCAGAACATTTCTCTATCGATAGGT
ACCGAGCTCTTACGCGTGCTAGCGCCACATCCAGAGTCATGGGCCATTGTTCTGGGGGAGAGTCCTACCA
AACTAAAACTAAGATACCTCCTTTATTCCTTCCAGCTGACAGGACATGAGCCGTATGGTAGCTCTCTTCC
AAGACCCCGCAGCCTGGGGTAATAAATTCTGCCAAGCTCTCCCTCTTTCTCTCTCTGCTATTCCCTGAAG
CCTGACAACCCTGCGGGTCAGCCCCCTAGGGCCATCCAGCCTCCGTCGCCCGATGCCAATTTTACCTTGT
GACTCTCACAACAGGGGGAAAATTTAGCATTCCTTGGAGACCGAATGGGATGCCGTGAGCTTAAGCCCTT
CCAAGAGCTTAGCAACCAGTCTGTCCTTATTCCGTCCCAATAACACAGCCCCCGATGGAACAATTACAAA
AGTATTTACAACGCCTTACCTCTTACTGTTCTTATAGATGTACTTATTCCTGTAGGTAGACTCTAAAAAG
TTTGAAGAGGAAAAATTATGAAAATCAAGAGGGAGAAGTTGTTGGAAACAGCGAGTTCCTCTTCTGAGGT
TACACTTGTCCTCTGTTTTCAAAGCCTAACTTCCTTGCCTCCTTGCCCCTAGTTAGGATAAACAACCTTC
CAGCCATTTCCAATCTGTAACCCACATCCATTAACCCACATCTGTTCCCCATCTGTAACCCACATCCATT
CCCAATCTGTAACAACTCAGTTCTGTTCCTGATTTGGTACCCTTAGTTCCGAAGTTGCTCTGTAGCCCCC
ACCCCTGCTCCATTTGAAGTAGTCAATGAGGATCAGCTTAGATTGTGTCGTCGGACCCCAACCTATGGAG
ACTGGACACAGTAGCAGGGACTGACTATGTTAGAGACACAAATCCTTCCCTTCTTTGTTCTGTGCACTCT
CGCCATTGCTCCCTCC
Features (pLannotate 1.2.2; 13 found; start..end, strand, type, name):
     17..213     +  promoter       SV40 promoter: SV40 early promoter
    249..1901    +  CDS            luciferase: firefly luciferase; luc+; enhanced luc+ version of the luciferase gene
   1942..2063    -  polyA_signal   SV40 poly(A) signal: SV40 polyadenylation signal
   2086..2154    -  CDS            large T antigen (fragment): large T antigen from SV40 (simian virus 40)
   2176..2308    +  CDS            TcR (fragment): tetracycline efflux protein; tet; confers resistance to tetracycline
   2488..3076    -  rep_origin     ori: high-copy-number ColE1/pMB1/pBR322/pUC origin of replication
   3247..4107    -  CDS            AmpR: β-lactamase; bla; confers resistance to ampicillin, carbenicillin, and related antibiotics
   4108..4212    -  promoter       AmpR promoter: bla
   4239..4667    +  rep_origin     f1 ori (sequence partly withheld): f1 bacteriophage origin of replication; arrow indicates direction of (+) strand synthesis
   4699..4766    -  CDS            lacZα (fragment): LacZα fragment of β-galactosidase; lacZ fragment
   4825..4873    +  polyA_signal   poly(A) signal: synthetic polyadenylation signal
   4887..4978    +  misc_feature   pause site: RNA polymerase II transcriptional pause signal from the human α2 globin gene
   5157..5173    -  misc_feature   HA-R (fragment): right homology arm from the adeno-associated virus integration site (AAVS1) within intron 1 of the human PPP1R12C gene
