[The description below was written by a language model from this plasmid's Addgene catalogue record and pLannotate feature annotations shown in this document.]
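Description:
pGL3_MSR1_bothneg0topos3pos1 is a firefly luciferase reporter plasmid built on the Promega pGL3 backbone and used to measure the activity of an engineered human enhancer in transfected mammalian cells. It is maintained in E. coli as a high-copy plasmid through a ColE1/pUC-type origin and selected with ampicillin via the β-lactamase gene and its bla promoter. An f1 origin is also present. The short tetracycline-resistance, lacZα and SV40 large T antigen matches in the annotation are fragments, most likely backbone remnants rather than functional genes. The 17-nt hit to an AAVS1 homology arm is probably an incidental match.

The reporter unit consists of the SV40 early promoter driving the enhanced luc+ luciferase coding sequence, followed by the SV40 polyadenylation signal. Upstream of this cassette lie a synthetic poly(A) signal and the α2-globin RNA polymerase II pause site, standard pGL3 elements that limit read-through transcription from the backbone and so lower background signal. The insert is a variant of an enhancer associated with the human MSR1 locus. In it, the left "buffering" Coordinator motif has been converted to a "sensitizing" double E-box, and the right buffering Coordinator has been converted to a sensitizing Coordinator motif. The feature table does not annotate the enhancer itself. The unannotated stretch of roughly 900 nt between the pause site and the SV40 promoter on the circular map is the likely location, but the record leaves the cloning sites unknown. The construct appears designed for comparison with other versions of the same enhancer, to test how motif composition changes its transcriptional output, although the record does not name the transcription factor or cell type involved.
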