Addgene plasmid #232387: pGL3_MSR1_bothneg0topos3pos1
Purpose: MSR1 enhancer, left buffering Coordinator converted to sensitizing double Ebox and right buffering Coordinator to sensitizing Coordinator
Depositing lab: Joanna Wysocka. Depositing organization: Stanford University.
Backbone
  Vector backbone: pGL3 Luciferase Reporter Vector
  Backbone manufacturer: Promega
  Vector type: Luciferase
Growth in bacteria
  Bacterial resistance: Ampicillin, 100 μg/mL
  Growth temperature: 37°C
  Growth strain: DH5alpha
  Copy number: High Copy
Gene/Insert
  Gene/Insert name: MSR1
  Species: H. sapiens (human)
  Mutation: MSR1 enhancer, left buffering Coordinator converted to sensitizing double Ebox and right buffering Coordinator to sensitizing Coordinator
  Entrez Gene: MSR1 (a.k.a. CD204, SCARA1, SR-A, SR-AI, SR-AII, SR-AIII, SRA, phSR1, phSR2)
  Cloning method: Restriction Enzyme; 5′ cloning site Unknown (unknown if destroyed)
Terms and licenses: Academic/Nonprofit Terms; Industry Terms: Not Available to Industry
How to cite: pGL3_MSR1_bothneg0topos3pos1 was a gift from Joanna Wysocka (Addgene plasmid # 232387 ; http://n2t.net/addgene:232387 ; RRID:Addgene_232387)
